>Addgene plasmid #201675 | pMAH-Golgi-bapaUGAc | addgene full sequence | sequence record 398156 | Addgene NGS Result
CGTTACATAACTTACGGTAAATGGCCCGCCTGGCTGACCGCCCAACGACCCCCGCCCATTGACGTCAATA
ATGACGTATGTTCCCATAGTAACGCCAATAGGGACTTTCCATTGACGTCAATGGGTGGAGTATTTACGGT
AAACTGCCCACTTGGCAGTACATCAAGTGTATCATATGCCAAGTCCGCCCCCTATTGACGTCAATGACGG
TAAATGGCCCGCCTGGCATTATGCCCAGTACATGACCTTACGGGACTTTCCTACTTGGCAGTACATCTAC
GTATTAGTCATCGCTATTACCATGGTGATGCGGTTTTGGCAGTACACCAATGGGCGTGGATAGCGGTTTG
ACTCACGGGGATTTCCAAGTCTCCACCCCATTGACGTCAATGGGAGTTTGTTTTGGCACCAAAATCAACG
GGACTTTCCAAAATGTCGTAATAACCCCGCCCCGTTGACGCAAATGGGCGGTAGGCGTGTACGGTGGGAG
GTCTATATAAGCAGAGCTCGTTTAGTGAACCGTCAGATCGCCTGGAGACGCCATCCACGCTGTTTTGACC
TCCATAGAAGACACCGGGACCGATCCAGCCTCCGCGGCCGGGAACGGTGCATTGGAACGCGGATTCCCCG
TGCCAAGAGTGACGTAAGTACCGCCTATAGAGTCTATAGGCCCACCCCCTTGGCTTCGTTAGAACGCGGC
TACAATTAATACATAACCTTATGTATCATACACATACGATTTAGGTGACACTATAGAATAACATCCACTT
TGCCTTTCTCTCCACAGGTGTCCACTCCCAGGTCCAACTGCACGGAAGCTTGCCACCATGAGGCTTCGGG
AGCCGCTCCTGAGCGGCAGCGCCGCGATGCCAGGCGCGTCCCTACAGCGGGCCTGCCGCCTGCTCGTGGC
CGTCTGCGCTCTGCACCTTGGCGTCACCCTCGTTTACTACCTGGCTGGCCGCGACCTGAGCCGCCTGCCC
CAACTGGTCGGAGTCTCCACACCGCTGCAGGGCGGCTCGAACAGTGCCGCCGCCATCGGGCAGTCCTCCG
GGGAGCTCCGGACCGGAGGGGCCGAATTCGATTCTTATTTTGGAAAAACTTATAATCCATGGGATCCTAT
GCAGCGGACCGTGTACATCTCCGAGTCCGAGCGGATGTACCCCGAGGACGGCGCCCTGAAGAGCGAGATC
AAGTAGGGGCTGAGGCTGAAGGACGGCGGCCACTACGCCGCCGAGGTCAAGACCACCTACAAGGCCAAGA
AGCCCGTGCAGCTGCCCGGCGCCTACATCGTCGACATCAAGTTGGACATCGTGTCCCACAACGAGGACTA
CACCATCGTGGAACAGTGCGAACGCGCCGAGGGCCGCCACTCCACTGGCGGCATGGACGAGCTGTACAAG
GGAGGTACAGGCGGGAGTCTGGTGAGCAAGGGCGAGGAGGATAACATGGCCATCATCAAGGAGTTCATGA
GCTTCAAGGTGCACATGGAGGGCTCCGTGAACGGCCACAAGTTCGAGATCGAGGGCGAGGGCGAGGGCCG
CCCCTACGAGGCCTTTCAGACCGCTAAGCTGAAGGTGACCATCGGTGGCCCCCTGCCCTTCGCCTGGGAC
ATCCTGTCCCCTCAGTTCATGTACGGCTCCAAGGCCTACATTAAGCACCCAGCCGACATCCCCGACTACT
TCAAGCTGTCCTTCCCCGAGGGCTTCAGGTGGGAGCGCGTGATGAACTTCGAGGACGGCGGCATTATTCA
CGTTAACCAGGACTCCTCCCTGCAGGACGGCGTATTCATCTACAAGGTGAAGCTGCGCGGCACCAACTTC
CCCCCCGACGGCCCCGTAATGCAGAAGAAGACCATGGGCTGGGAGGCTACGCCTACGCCTCGGGTGGTGG
GTGATTTATATAAGAATGGTATTGATCCATCTTATACTCCTCATCGTGACCAATAGGGCCCGTTTAAACC
CGCTGATCAGCCTCGACTGTGCCTTCTAGTTGCCAGCCATCTGTTGTTTGCCCCTCCCCCGTGCCTTCCT
TGACCCTGGAAGGTGCCACTCCCACTGTCCTTTCCTAATAAAATGAGGAAATTGCATCGCATTGTCTGAG
TAGGTGTCATTCTATTCTGGGGGGTGGGGTGGGGCAGGACAGCAAGGGGGAGGATTGGGAAGACAATAGC
AGGCATGCTGGGGATGCGGTGGGCTCTATGGCTTCTGAGGCGGAAAGAACCAGCTGGGGCTCTAGGGGGT
ATCCCC
[124 nt withheld, positions 2247-2370]
C
[91 nt withheld, positions 2372-2462]
A
[49 nt withheld, positions 2464-2512]
CCTTTGACGTTGGAGTCCACGTTCTTT
[37 nt withheld, positions 2540-2576]
ACCCTATCTCGGTCTATTCTTTTGATTTATAAGGGATTTTGCCGATTTCGGCCTATTGGTTAAAAAATGA
GCTGATTTAACAAAAATTTAACGCGAATTAATTCTGTGGAATGTGTGTCAGTTAGGGTGTGGAAAGTCCC
CAGGCTCCCCAGCAGGCAGAAGTATGCAAAGCATGCATCTCAATTAGTCAGCAACCAGGTGTGGAAAGTC
CCCAGGCTCCCCAGCAGGCAGAAGTATGCAAAGCATGCATCTCAATTAGTCAGCAACCATAGTCCCGCCC
CTAACTCCGCCCATCCCGCCCCTAACTCCGCCCAGTTCCGCCCATTCTCCGCCCCATGGCTGACTAATTT
TTTTTATTTATGCAGAGGCCGAGGCCGCCTCTGCCTCTGAGCTATTCCAGAAGTAGTGAGGAGGCTTTTT
TGGAGGCCTAGGCTTTTGCAAAAAGCTCCCGGGAGCTTGTATATCCATTTTCGGATCTGATCAGCACGTG
ATGAAAAAGCCTGAACTCACCGCGACGTCTGTCGAGAAGTTTCTGATCGAAAAGTTCGACAGCGTCTCCG
ACCTGATGCAGCTCTCGGAGGGCGAAGAATCTCGTGCTTTCAGCTTCGATGTAGGAGGGCGTGGATATGT
CCTGCGGGTAAATAGCTGCGCCGATGGTTTCTACAAAGATCGTTATGTTTATCGGCACTTTGCATCGGCC
GCGCTCCCGATTCCGGAAGTGCTTGACATTGGGGAATTCAGCGAGAGCCTGACCTATTGCATCTCCCGCC
GTGCACAGGGTGTCACGTTGCAAGACCTGCCTGAAACCGAACTGCCCGCTGTTCTGCAGCCGGTCGCGGA
GGCCATGGATGCGATCGCTGCGGCCGATCTTAGCCAGACGAGCGGGTTCGGCCCATTCGGACCGCAAGGA
ATCGGTCAATACACTACATGGCGTGATTTCATATGCGCGATTGCTGATCCCCATGTGTATCACTGGCAAA
CTGTGATGGACGACACCGTCAGTGCGTCCGTCGCGCAGGCTCTCGATGAGCTGATGCTTTGGGCCGAGGA
CTGCCCCGAAGTCCGGCACCTCGTGCACGCGGATTTCGGCTCCAACAATGTCCTGACGGACAATGGCCGC
ATAACAGCGGTCATTGACTGGAGCGAGGCGATGTTCGGGGATTCCCAATACGAGGTCGCCAACATCTTCT
TCTGGAGGCCGTGGTTGGCTTGTATGGAGCAGCAGACGCGCTACTTCGAGCGGAGGCATCCGGAGCTTGC
AGGATCGCCGCGGCTCCGGGCGTATATGCTCCGCATTGGTCTTGACCAACTCTATCAGAGCTTGGTTGAC
GGCAATTTCGATGATGCAGCTTGGGCGCAGGGTCGATGCGACGCAATCGTCCGATCCGGAGCCGGGACTG
TCGGGCGTACACAAATCGCCCGCAGAAGCGCGGCCGTCTGGACCGATGGCTGTGTAGAAGTACTCGCCGA
TAGTGGAAACCGACGCCCCAGCACTCGTCCGAGGGCAAAGGAATAGCACGTGCTACGAGATTTCGATTCC
ACCGCCGCCTTCTATGAAAGGTTGGGCTTCGGAATCGTTTTCCGGGACGCCGGCTGGATGATCCTCCAGC
GCGGGGATCTCATGCTGGAGTTCTTCGCCCACCCCAACTTGTTTATTGCAGCTTATAATGGTTACAAATA
AAGCAATAGCATCACAAATTTCACAAATAAAGCATTTTTTTCACTGCATTCTAGTTGTGGTTTGTCCAAA
CTCATCAATGTATCTTATCATGTCTGTATACCGTCGACCTCTAGCTAGAGCTTGGCGTAATCATGGTCAT
AGCTGTTTCCTGTGTGAAATTGTTATCCGCTCACAATTCCACACAACATACGAGCCGGAAGCATAAAGTG
TAAAGCCTGGGGTGCCTAATGAGTGAGCTAACTCACATTAATTGCGTTGCGCTCACTGCCCGCTTTCCAG
TCGGGAAACCTGTCGTGCCAGCTGCATTAATGAATCGGCCAACGCGCGGGGAGAGGCGGTTTGCGTATTG
GGCGCTCTTCCGCTTCCTCGCTCACTGACTCGCTGCGCTCGGTCGTTCGGCTGCGGCGAGCGGTATCAGC
TCACTCAAAGGCGGTAATACGGTTATCCACAGAATCAGGGGATAACGCAGGAAAGAACATGTGAGCAAAA
GGCCAGCAAAAGGCCAGGAACCGTAAAAAGGCCGCGTTGCTGGCGTTTTTCCATAGGCTCCGCCCCCCTG
ACGAGCATCACAAAAATCGACGCTCAAGTCAGAGGTGGCGAAACCCGACAGGACTATAAAGATACCAGGC
GTTTCCCCCTGGAAGCTCCCTCGTGCGCTCTCCTGTTCCGACCCTGCCGCTTACCGGATACCTGTCCGCC
TTTCTCCCTTCGGGAAGCGTGGCGCTTTCTCATAGCTCACGCTGTAGGTATCTCAGTTCGGTGTAGGTCG
TTCGCTCCAAGCTGGGCTGTGTGCACGAACCCCCCGTTCAGCCCGACCGCTGCGCCTTATCCGGTAACTA
TCGTCTTGAGTCCAACCCGGTAAGACACGACTTATCGCCACTGGCAGCAGCCACTGGTAACAGGATTAGC
AGAGCGAGGTATGTAGGCGGTGCTACAGAGTTCTTGAAGTGGTGGCCTAACTACGGCTACACTAGAAGAA
CAGTATTTGGTATCTGCGCTCTGCTGAAGCCAGTTACCTTCGGAAAAAGAGTTGGTAGCTCTTGATCCGG
CAAACAAACCACCGCTGGTAGCGGTGGTTTTTTTGTTTGCAAGCAGCAGATTACGCGCAGAAAAAAAGGA
TCTCAAGAAGATCCTTTGATCTTTTCTACGGGGTCTGACGCTCAGTGGAACGAAAACTCACGTTAAGGGA
TTTTGGTCATGAGATTATCAAAAAGGATCTTCACCTAGATCCTTTTAAATTAAAAATGAAGTTTTAAATC
AATCTAAAGTATATATGAGTAAACTTGGTCTGACAGTTACCAATGCTTAATCAGTGAGGCACCTATCTCA
GCGATCTGTCTATTTCGTTCATCCATAGTTGCCTGACTCCCCGTCGTGTAGATAACTACGATACGGGAGG
GCTTACCATCTGGCCCCAGTGCTGCAATGATACCGCGAGACCCACGCTCACCGGCTCCAGATTTATCAGC
AATAAACCAGCCAGCCGGAAGGGCCGAGCGCAGAAGTGGTCCTGCAACTTTATCCGCCTCCATCCAGTCT
ATTAATTGTTGCCGGGAAGCTAGAGTAAGTAGTTCGCCAGTTAATAGTTTGCGCAACGTTGTTGCCATTG
CTACAGGCATCGTGGTGTCACGCTCGTCGTTTGGTATGGCTTCATTCAGCTCCGGTTCCCAACGATCAAG
GCGAGTTACATGATCCCCCATGTTGTGCAAAAAAGCGGTTAGCTCCTTCGGTCCTCCGATCGTTGTCAGA
AGTAAGTTGGCCGCAGTGTTATCACTCATGGTTATGGCAGCACTGCATAATTCTCTTACTGTCATGCCAT
CCGTAAGATGCTTTTCTGTGACTGGTGAGTACTCAACCAAGTCATTCTGAGAATAGTGTATGCGGCGACC
GAGTTGCTCTTGCCCGGCGTCAATACGGGATAATACCGCGCCACATAGCAGAACTTTAAAAGTGCTCATC
ATTGGAAAACGTTCTTCGGGGCGAAAACTCTCAAGGATCTTACCGCTGTTGAGATCCAGTTCGATGTAAC
CCACTCGTGCACCCAACTGATCTTCAGCATCTTTTACTTTCACCAGCGTTTCTGGGTGAGCAAAAACAGG
AAGGCAAAATGCCGCAAAAAAGGGAATAAGGGCGACACGGAAATGTTGAATACTCATACTCTTCCTTTTT
CAATATTATTGAAGCATTTATCAGGGTTATTGTCTCATGAGCGGATACATATTTGAATGTATTTAGAAAA
ATAAACAAATAGGGGTTCCGCGCACATTTCCCCGACTCGACTCGCTAGTGTTCCAAAAAATGGTGGGGGA
CGGATTCGAACCGCCGAACCCAAAGGGAGCGGATTTAGAGTCCGCGGCGTTTGGCCACTTCGCTACCCCA
CCAGAGTGGTCTCATACAGAACTTATAAGATTCCCAAATCCAAAGACATTTCACGTTTATGGTGATTTCC
CAGAACACATAGCGACATGCAAATATGAATTGATGACTGCCTGATGGAGAAAAAATGGTGGGGGACGGAT
TCGAACCGCCGAACCCAAAGGGAGCGGATTTAGAGTCCGCGGCGTTTGGCCACTTCGCTACCCCACCGGT
GTTTCGTCCTTTCCACAAGATATATAAAGCCAAGAAATCGAAATACTTTCAAGTTACGGTAAGCATATGA
TAGTCCATTTTAAAACATAATTTTAAAACTGCAAACTACCCAAGAAATTATTACTTTCTACGTCACGTAT
TTTGTACTAATATCTTTGTGTTTACAGTCAAATTAATTCTAATTATCTCTCTAACAGCCTTGTATCGTAT
ATGCAAATATGAAGGAATCATGGGAAATAGGCCCTCTTCCTGCCCGACCTTCGCGATGTACGGGCCAGAT
ATACGCCAATATTGGCCATTAGCCATATTATTCATTGGTTATATAGCATAAATCAATATTGGCTATTGGC
CATTGCATACGTTGTATCTATATCATAATATGTACATTTATATTGGCTCATGTCCAATATGACCGCCATG
TTGGCTCGACTCGCTAGTGTTCCAAAAAATGGTGGGGGACGGATTCGAACCGCCGAACCCAAAGGGAGCG
GATTTAGAGTCCGCGGCGTTTGGCCACTTCGCTACCCCACCAGAGTGGTCTCATACAGAACTTATAAGAT
TCCCAAATCCAAAGACATTTCACGTTTATGGTGATTTCCCAGAACACATAGCGACATGCAAATATGAATT
GATGACTGCCTGATGGAGAAAAAATGGTGGGGGACGGATTCGAACCGCCGAACCCAAAGGGAGCGGATTT
AGAGTCCGCGGCGTTTGGCCACTTCGCTACCCCACCGGTGTTTCGTCCTTTCCACAAGATATATAAAGCC
AAGAAATCGAAATACTTTCAAGTTACGGTAAGCATATGATAGTCCATTTTAAAACATAATTTTAAAACTG
CAAACTACCCAAGAAATTATTACTTTCTACGTCACGTATTTTGTACTAATATCTTTGTGTTTACAGTCAA
ATTAATTCTAATTATCTCTCTAACAGCCTTGTATCGTATATGCAAATATGAAGGAATCATGGGAAATAGG
CCCTCTTCCTGCCCGACCTTCGCGATGTACGGGCCAGATATACGCCAATATTGGCCATTAGCCATATTAT
TCATTGGTTATATAGCATAAATCAATATTGGCTATTGGCCATTGCATACGTTGTATCTATATCATAATAT
GTACATTTATATTGGCTCATGTCCAATATGACCGCCATGTTGGCTCGAGCATTGATTATTGACTAGTTAT
TAATAGTAATCAATTACGGGGTCATTAGTTCATAGCCCATATATGGAGTTCCG
Features (pLannotate 1.2.2; 29 found; start..end, strand, type, name):
    306..505     +  promoter       CMV promoter: human cytomegalovirus (CMV) immediate early promoter
    644..687     +  intron         CMV intron (fragment): modified intron A from human cytomegalovirus
    739..757     +  promoter       SP6 promoter: promoter for bacteriophage SP6 RNA polymerase
    761..798     +  CDS            IgH signal sequence (fragment): signal sequence from the mouse immunoglobulin heavy chain variable region
    828..1073    +  CDS            B4GALT1 (fragment): B4GT1_HUMAN - Also known as GGTB2. Experimental evidence at protein level: Swiss-Prot protein existence level 1. [Processed beta-1,4-galactosyltransferase 1]: The cell surface form functions as a recognition molecule during a variety of cell to cell and cell to matrix interactions, as those occurring during development and egg fertilization, by binding to specific oligosaccharide ligands on opposing cells or in the extracellular matrix. From Homo sapiens (Human).
   1146..1868    +  CDS            HyPerRed (fragment): red fluorescent genetically encoded indicator for H2O2 ()
   1977..2201    +  polyA_signal   bGH poly(A) signal: bovine growth hormone polyadenylation signal
   2205..2226    +  promoter       SV40 promoter (fragment): SV40 enhancer and early promoter
   2247..2675    +  rep_origin     f1 ori (sequence partly withheld): f1 bacteriophage origin of replication; arrow indicates direction of (+) strand synthesis
   2689..3018    +  promoter       SV40 promoter: SV40 enhancer and early promoter
   3067..4092    +  CDS            HygR: aminoglycoside phosphotransferase from E. coli; aph(4)-Ia; confers resistance to hygromycin
   4102..4227    +  CDS            ble (fragment): BLE_KLEPN - Experimental evidence at protein level: Swiss-Prot protein existence level 1. Binding protein with a strong affinity to the bleomycin family of antibiotics. Binds to CL990; an antimitotic-antibiotic compound. From Klebsiella pneumoniae.
   4222..4343    +  polyA_signal   SV40 poly(A) signal: SV40 polyadenylation signal
   4416..4432    -  protein_bind   lac operator: The lac repressor binds to the lac operator to inhibit transcription in E. coli. This inhibition can be relieved by adding lactose or isopropyl-β-D-thiogalactopyranoside (IPTG). lac repressor encoded by lacI
   4440..4470    -  promoter       lac promoter: promoter for the E. coli lac operon
   4485..4506    -  protein_bind   CAP binding site: CAP binding activates transcription in the presence of cAMP. E. coli catabolite activator protein
   4519..4611    -  CDS            lacI (fragment): lac repressor; lacI; The lac repressor binds to the lac operator to inhibit transcription in E. coli. This inhibition can be relieved by adding lactose or isopropyl-β-D-thiogalactopyranoside (IPTG).
   4794..5382    -  rep_origin     ori: high-copy-number ColE1/pMB1/pBR322/pUC origin of replication
   5553..6413    -  CDS            AmpR: β-lactamase; bla; confers resistance to ampicillin, carbenicillin, and related antibiotics
   6414..6518    -  promoter       AmpR promoter: bla
   6556..6637    -  ncRNA          tRNA: Accession: RF00005 - tRNA
   6642..6732    -  promoter       H1 promoter: human H1 RNA promoter
   6761..6842    -  ncRNA          tRNA: Accession: RF00005 - tRNA
   6852..7092    -  promoter       U6 promoter: RNA polymerase III promoter for human U6 snRNA
   7295..7376    -  ncRNA          tRNA: Accession: RF00005 - tRNA
   7381..7471    -  promoter       H1 promoter: human H1 RNA promoter
   7500..7581    -  ncRNA          tRNA: Accession: RF00005 - tRNA
   7591..7831    -  promoter       U6 promoter: RNA polymerase III promoter for human U6 snRNA
   8016..304     +  enhancer       CMV enhancer (across the origin): human cytomegalovirus immediate early enhancer
