[The description below was written by a language model from this plasmid's Addgene catalogue record and pLannotate feature annotations shown in this document.]
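Description:
pMAH-Golgi-bapaUGAc is a mammalian expression plasmid built on a pcDNA3.0-derived backbone that encodes a Golgi-targeted version of bapaUGAc, a synthetic, genetically encoded red fluorescent biosensor for the nucleotide sugar UDP-GlcNAc ("boronic acid- and peptide-assisted" sensor). It is maintained in E. coli at high copy through a ColE1/pUC-type origin with ampicillin resistance, and also carries an f1 origin. For selection in mammalian cells, an SV40 early promoter drives a hygromycin resistance gene followed by an SV40 polyadenylation signal. The catalogue lists a total size of 8,105 bp, while the sequenced record annotated here is 8,089 nt.

The sensor cassette is transcribed from the CMV enhancer/promoter, with an SP6 promoter just upstream of the coding region and a bGH polyadenylation signal downstream. The N-terminal Golgi leading sequence corresponds in the annotation to a fragment of human beta-1,4-galactosyltransferase 1 (B4GALT1), a commonly used Golgi localisation element. A short match to an IgH signal sequence is also annotated just before it. The sensor body is annotated as a fragment resembling HyPerRed, which suggests a related red fluorescent protein scaffold, although the record does not describe the sensor's architecture.

Outside this cassette, the backbone contains four tRNA genes, two under H1 promoters and two under U6 promoters, arranged as a repeated H1/U6 pair. Such Pol III tRNA arrays are typical of genetic code expansion systems, and here would fit incorporation of a boronic acid-bearing noncanonical amino acid, but the record does not identify the tRNAs, and no synthetase is annotated. The plasmid is intended for imaging UDP-GlcNAc in the Golgi of mammalian cells.
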