Addgene plasmid #201675: pMAH-Golgi-bapaUGAc
Purpose: boronic acid- and peptide-assisted UDP-GlcNAc sensor in Golgi
Depositing lab: Huiwang Ai. Depositing organization: University of Virginia. Publication: Genetically Encoded Boronolectin as a Specific Red Fluorescent UDP-GlcNAc Biosensor. Zhang J, Li Z, Pang Y, Fan Y, Ai HW. ACS Sens. 2023 Jul 22. doi: 10.1021/acssensors.3c00409. PubMed 37480329.
Backbone
  Vector backbone: pcDNA3.0
  Backbone size w/o insert (bp): 6981
  Total vector size (bp): 8105
  Vector type: Mammalian Expression
  Selectable markers: Hygromycin
Growth in bacteria
  Bacterial resistance: Ampicillin, 100 μg/mL
  Growth temperature: 37°C
  Growth strain: DH5alpha
  Copy number: High Copy
Gene/Insert
  Gene/Insert name: Golgi-bapaUGAc
  Species: Synthetic
  Insert size (bp): 944
  Promoter: CMV SP6
  Tag / fusion protein: Golgi leading sequence (N terminal on insert)
  Cloning method: Gibson Cloning
  Sequencing primers: 5′ SP6: CAT TTA GGT GAC ACT ATA G; 3′ BGHr: TAG AAG GCA CAG TCG AGG
Terms and licenses: Academic/Nonprofit Terms; Industry Terms: Not Available to Industry
Depositor comments: Please visit https://www.biorxiv.org/content/10.1101/2023.03.01.530644v1 for bioRxiv preprint.
How to cite: pMAH-Golgi-bapaUGAc was a gift from Huiwang Ai (Addgene plasmid # 201675 ; http://n2t.net/addgene:201675 ; RRID:Addgene_201675)
