>Addgene plasmid #201675 | pMAH-Golgi-bapaUGAc | depositor partial sequence | sequence record 391704 | HindIII+Golgi leading sequence+bapaUGAc+ApaI
AAGCTTGCCACCATGAGGCTTCGGGAGCCGCTCCTGAGCGGCAGCGCCGCGATGCCAGGCGCGTCCCTAC
AGCGGGCCTGCCGCCTGCTCGTGGCCGTCTGCGCTCTGCACCTTGGCGTCACCCTCGTTTACTACCTGGC
TGGCCGCGACCTGAGCCGCCTGCCCCAACTGGTCGGAGTCTCCACACCGCTGCAGGGCGGCTCGAACAGT
GCCGCCGCCATCGGGCAGTCCTCCGGGGAGCTCCGGACCGGAGGGGCCGAATTCGATTCTTATTTTGGAA
AAACTTATAATCCATGGGATCCTATGCAGCGGACCGTGTACATCTCCGAGTCCGAGCGGATGTACCCCGA
GGACGGCGCCCTGAAGAGCGAGATCAAGTAGGGGCTGAGGCTGAAGGACGGCGGCCACTACGCCGCCGAG
GTCAAGACCACCTACAAGGCCAAGAAGCCCGTGCAGCTGCCCGGCGCCTACATCGTCGACATCAAGTTGG
ACATCGTGTCCCACAACGAGGACTACACCATCGTGGAACAGTGCGAACGCGCCGAGGGCCGCCACTCCAC
TGGCGGCATGGACGAGCTGTACAAGGGAGGTACAGGCGGGAGTCTGGTGAGCAAGGGCGAGGAGGATAAC
ATGGCCATCATCAAGGAGTTCATGAGCTTCAAGGTGCACATGGAGGGCTCCGTGAACGGCCACAAGTTCG
AGATCGAGGGCGAGGGCGAGGGCCGCCCCTACGAGGCCTTTCAGACCGCTAAGCTGAAGGTGACCATCGG
TGGCCCCCTGCCCTTCGCCTGGGACATCCTGTCCCCTCAGTTCATGTACGGCTCCAAGGCCTACATTAAG
CACCCAGCCGACATCCCCGACTACTTCAAGCTGTCCTTCCCCGAGGGCTTCAGGTGGGAGCGCGTGATGA
ACTTCGAGGACGGCGGCATTATTCACGTTAACCAGGACTCCTCCCTGCAGGACGGCGTATTCATCTACAA
GGTGAAGCTGCGCGGCACCAACTTCCCCCCCGACGGCCCCGTAATGCAGAAGAAGACCATGGGCTGGGAG
GCTACGCCTACGCCTCGGGTGGTGGGTGATTTATATAAGAATGGTATTGATCCATCTTATACTCCTCATC
GTGACCAATAGGGCCC
